>Addgene plasmid #37831 | pAV1997 | depositor full sequence | sequence record 54311 | pAV1997 sequence 4101 bps
ATGACCATGATTACGCCAAGCTTGCATGCCTGCAGGTCGACTCTAGAGGATCCCCGGGATTGGCCAAAGG
ACCCAAAGGTATGTTTCGAATGATACTAACATAACATAGAACATTTTCAGGAGGACCCTTGGCTAGCATG
GTGAGCAAGGGCGAGGAGGATAACATGGCCATCATCAAGGAGTTCATGCGCTTCAAGGTGCACATGGAGG
GCTCCGTGAACGGCCACGAGTTCGAGATCGAGGGCGAGGGCGAGGGCCGCCCCTACGAGGGCACCCAGAC
CGCCAAGCTGAAGGTGACCAAGGGTGGCCCCCTGCCCTTCGCCTGGGACATCCTGTCCCCTCAGTTCATG
TACGGCTCCAAGGCCTACGTGAAGCACCCCGCCGACATCCCCGACTACTTGAAGCTGTCCTTCCCCGAGG
GCTTCAAGTGGGAGCGCGTGATGAACTTCGAGGACGGCGGCGTGGTGACCGTGACCCAGGACTCCTCCCT
GCAGGACGGCGAGTTCATCTACAAGGTGAAGCTGCGCGGCACCAACTTCCCCTCCGACGGCCCCGTAATG
CAGAAGAAGACCATGGGCTGGGAGGCCTCCTCCGAGCGGATGTACCCCGAGGACGGCGCCCTGAAGGGCG
AGATCAAGCAGAGGCTGAAGCTGAAGGACGGCGGCCACTACGACGCTGAGGTCAAGACCACCTACAAGGC
CAAGAAGCCCGTGCAGCTGCCCGGCGCCTACAACGTCAACATCAAGTTGGACATCACCTCCCACAACGAG
GACTACACCATCGTGGAACAGTACGAACGCGCCGAGGGCCGCCACTCCACCGGCGGCATGGACGAGCTGT
ACAAGTAGGATATCTGAGCTCCGCATCGGCCGCTGTCATCAGATCGCCATCTCGCGCCCGTGCCTCTGAC
TTCTAAGTCCAATTACTCTTCAACATCCCTACATGCTCTTTCTCCCTGTGCTCCCACCCCCTATTTTTGT
TATTATCAAAAAACTTCTCTTAATTTCTTTGTTTTTTAGCTTCTTTTAAGTCACCTCTAACAATGAAATT
GTGTAGATTCAAAAATAGAATTAATTCGTAATAAAAAGTCGAAAAAAATTGTGCTCCCTCCCCCCATTAA
TAATAATTCTATCCCAAAATCTACACAATGTTCTGTGTACACTTCTTATGTTTTTTACTTCTGATAAATT
TTTTTGAAACATCATAGAAAAAACCGCACACAAAATACCTTATCATATGTTACGTTTCAGTTTATGACCG
CAATTTTTATTTCTTCGCACGTCTGGGCCTCTCATGACGTCAAATCATGCTCATCGTGAAAAAGTTTTGG
AGTATTTTTGGAATTTTTCAATCAAGTGAAAGTTTATGAAATTAATTTTCCTGCTTTTGCTTTTTGGGGT
TTCCCCTATTGTTTGTCAAGATTTCGAGGACGGCGTTTTTCTTGCTAAAATCACAAGTATTGATGAGCAC
GATGCAAGAAAGATCGGAAGAAGGTTTGGGTTTGAGGCTCAGTGGAAGGTGAGTAGAAGTTGATAATTTG
AAAGTGGAGTAGTGTCTATGGGGTTTTTGCCTTAAATGACAGAATACATTCCCAATATACCAAACATAAC
TGTTTCCTACTAGTCGGCCGTACGGGCCCTTTCGTCTCGCGCGTTTCGGTGATGACGGTGAAAACCTCTG
ACACATGCAGCTCCCGGAGACGGTCACAGCTTGTCTGTAAGCGGATGCCGGGAGCAGACAAGCCCGTCAG
GGCGCGTCAGCGGGTGTTGGCGGGTGTCGGGGCTGGCTTAACTATGCGGCATCAGAGCAGATTGTACTGA
GAGTGCACCATATGCGGTGTGAAATACCGCACAGATGCGTAAGGAGAAAATACCGCATCAGGCGGCCTTA
AGGGCCTCGTGATACGCCTATTTTTATAGGTTAATGTCATGATAATAATGGTTTCTTAGACGTCAGGTGG
CACTTTTCGGGGAAATGTGCGCGGAACCCCTATTTGTTTATTTTTCTAAATACATTCAAATATGTATCCG
CTCATGAGACAATAACCCTGATAAATGCTTCAATAATATTGAAAAAGGAAGAGTATGAGTATTCAACATT
TCCGTGTCGCCCTTATTCCCTTTTTTGCGGCATTTTGCCTTCCTGTTTTTGCTCACCCAGAAACGCTGGT
GAAAGTAAAAGATGCTGAAGATCAGTTGGGTGCACGAGTGGGTTACATCGAACTGGATCTCAACAGCGGT
AAGATCCTTGAGAGTTTTCGCCCCGAAGAACGTTTTCCAATGATGAGCACTTTTAAAGTTCTGCTATGTG
GCGCGGTATTATCCCGTATTGACGCCGGGCAAGAGCAACTCGGTCGCCGCATACACTATTCTCAGAATGA
CTTGGTTGAGTACTCACCAGTCACAGAAAAGCATCTTACGGATGGCATGACAGTAAGAGAATTATGCAGT
GCTGCCATAACCATGAGTGATAACACTGCGGCCAACTTACTTCTGACAACGATCGGAGGACCGAAGGAGC
TAACCGCTTTTTTGCACAACATGGGGGATCATGTAACTCGCCTTGATCGTTGGGAACCGGAGCTGAATGA
AGCCATACCAAACGACGAGCGTGACACCACGATGCCTGTAGCAATGGCAACAACGTTGCGCAAACTATTA
ACTGGCGAACTACTTACTCTAGCTTCCCGGCAACAATTAATAGACTGGATGGAGGCGGATAAAGTTGCAG
GACCACTTCTGCGCTCGGCCCTTCCGGCTGGCTGGTTTATTGCTGATAAATCTGGAGCCGGTGAGCGTGG
GTCTCGCGGTATCATTGCAGCACTGGGGCCAGATGGTAAGCCCTCCCGTATCGTAGTTATCTACACGACG
GGGAGTCAGGCAACTATGGATGAACGAAATAGACAGATCGCTGAGATAGGTGCCTCACTGATTAAGCATT
GGTAACTGTCAGACCAAGTTTACTCATATATACTTTAGATTGATTTAAAACTTCATTTTTAATTTAAAAG
GATCTAGGTGAAGATCCTTTTTGATAATCTCATGACCAAAATCCCTTAACGTGAGTTTTCGTTCCACTGA
GCGTCAGACCCCGTAGAAAAGATCAAAGGATCTTCTTGAGATCCTTTTTTTCTGCGCGTAATCTGCTGCT
TGCAAACAAAAAAACCACCGCTACCAGCGGTGGTTTGTTTGCCGGATCAAGAGCTACCAACTCTTTTTCC
GAAGGTAACTGGCTTCAGCAGAGCGCAGATACCAAATACTGTCCTTCTAGTGTAGCCGTAGTTAGGCCAC
CACTTCAAGAACTCTGTAGCACCGCCTACATACCTCGCTCTGCTAATCCTGTTACCAGTGGCTGCTGCCA
GTGGCGATAAGTCGTGTCTTACCGGGTTGGACTCAAGACGATAGTTACCGGATAAGGCGCAGCGGTCGGG
CTGAACGGGGGGTTCGTGCACACAGCCCAGCTTGGAGCGAACGACCTACACCGAACTGAGATACCTACAG
CGTGAGCATTGAGAAAGCGCCACGCTTCCCGAAGGGAGAAAGGCGGACAGGTATCCGGTAAGCGGCAGGG
TCGGAACAGGAGAGCGCACGAGGGAGCTTCCAGGGGGAAACGCCTGGTATCTTTATAGTCCTGTCGGGTT
TCGCCACCTCTGACTTGAGCGTCGATTTTTGTGATGCTCGTCAGGGGGGCGGAGCCTATGGAAAAACGCC
AGCAACGCGGCCTTTTTACGGTTCCTGGCCTTTTGCTGGCCTTTTGCTCACATGTTCTTTCCTGCGTTAT
CCCCTGATTCTGTGGATAACCGTATTACCGCCTTTGAGTGAGCTGATACCGCTCGCCGCAGCCGAACGAC
CGAGCGCAGCGAGTCAGTGAGCGAGGAAGCGGAAGAGCGCCCAATACGCAAACCGCCTCTCCCCGCGCGT
TGGCCGATTCATTAATGCAGCTGGCACGACAGGTTTCCCGACTGGAAAGCGGGCAGTGAGCGCAACGCAA
TTAATGTGAGTTAGCTCACTCATTAGGCACCCCAGGCTTTACACTTTATGCTTCCGGCTCGTATGTTGTG
TGGAATTGTGAGCGGATAACAATTTCACACAGGAAACAGCT
Features (pLannotate 1.2.2; 12 found; start..end, strand, type, name):
     18..58      -  misc_feature   MCS (fragment): pUC18/19 multiple cloning site
    138..848     +  CDS            mCherry: monomeric derivative of DsRed fluorescent protein (Shaner et al., 2004) mammalian codon-optimized
   1366..1518    +  CDS            aex-5 (fragment): AEX5_CAEEL - Also known as kpc-3 From Caenorhabditis elegans.
   1646..1681    +  CDS            rop (fragment): Rop protein, which maintains plasmids at low copy number; rop
   1783..1882    +  misc_feature   bom (fragment): basis of mobility region from pBR322
   1980..2084    +  promoter       AmpR promoter: bla
   2085..2945    +  CDS            AmpR: β-lactamase; bla; confers resistance to ampicillin, carbenicillin, and related antibiotics
   3116..3704    +  rep_origin     ori: high-copy-number ColE1/pMB1/pBR322/pUC origin of replication
   3887..3979    +  CDS            lacI (fragment): lac repressor; lacI; The lac repressor binds to the lac operator to inhibit transcription in E. coli. This inhibition can be relieved by adding lactose or isopropyl-β-D-thiogalactopyranoside (IPTG).
   3992..4013    +  protein_bind   CAP binding site: CAP binding activates transcription in the presence of cAMP. E. coli catabolite activator protein
   4028..4058    +  promoter       lac promoter: promoter for the E. coli lac operon
   4066..4082    +  protein_bind   lac operator: The lac repressor binds to the lac operator to inhibit transcription in E. coli. This inhibition can be relieved by adding lactose or isopropyl-β-D-thiogalactopyranoside (IPTG). lac repressor encoded by lacI
