[The description below was written by a language model from this plasmid's Addgene catalogue record and pLannotate feature annotations shown in this document.]
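Description:
pAV1997 is a small (about 4.1 kb) Caenorhabditis elegans expression plasmid built on pPD49.26, one of the Fire Lab worm vector kit backbones. It is propagated in E. coli using a high-copy ColE1/pUC-type origin of replication and selected with ampicillin through the bla (β-lactamase) gene and its native promoter. The feature table also picks up leftover pUC/pBR322-derived backbone elements, including fragments of the pUC multiple cloning site, rop, bom and lacI, together with a CAP binding site, lac promoter and lac operator. These are cloning-vector remnants rather than functional parts of the worm expression design.

The payload is a 711 bp mCherry coding sequence, the monomeric red fluorescent DsRed derivative (annotated as the mammalian codon-optimized version), cloned between the NheI and EcoRV sites of the backbone, both of which were retained. No C. elegans promoter is listed in either the catalogue fields or the annotated features, so the plasmid appears to carry a promoterless mCherry cassette into which a promoter or fusion partner of choice could be inserted. The record does not state this explicitly. A short region downstream of mCherry is annotated as an aex-5 fragment; this is an automated similarity hit within the backbone's worm-derived 3' sequence, and its functional role is not described in the record. The associated publication concerns a pro-cathepsin L mutant as a luminal substrate for endoplasmic-reticulum-associated degradation in C. elegans, which suggests that pAV1997 served as a building block or red fluorescent reporter for generating transgenic worm constructs in that work.
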