Addgene plasmid #37831: pAV1997
Depositing lab: Gary Silverman. Depositing organization: University of Pittsburgh (University, School of Medicine, and Cancer Institute). Publication: A pro-cathepsin L mutant is a luminal substrate for endoplasmic-reticulum-associated degradation in C. elegans. Miedel MT, Graf NJ, Stephen KE, Long OS, Pak SC, Perlmutter DH, Silverman GA, Luke CJ. PLoS One. 2012;7(7):e40145. Epub 2012 Jul 2. 10.1371/journal.pone.0040145 PubMed 22768338.
Backbone
  Vector backbone: pPD49.26
  Backbone manufacturer: Fire Lab
  Backbone size w/o insert (bp): 3410
  Total vector size (bp): 4101
  Modifications to backbone: mCherry cloned into NheI/EcoRV sites
  Vector type: Worm Expression
Growth in bacteria
  Bacterial resistance: Ampicillin, 100 μg/mL
  Growth temperature: 37°C
  Growth strain: XL10 Gold
  Copy number: Unknown
Gene/Insert
  Gene/Insert name: mCherry
  Insert size (bp): 711
  Cloning method: Restriction Enzyme; 5′ cloning site NheI (not destroyed); 3′ cloning site EcoRV (not destroyed)
  Sequencing primers: 5′ TATTATGCTAGCATGGTGAGCAAGGGCGAGGAG; 3′ ATATAAGATATCCTACTTGTACAGCTCGTCCATGCC
Terms and licenses: Academic/Nonprofit Terms; Industry Terms: Not Available to Industry
How to cite: pAV1997 was a gift from Gary Silverman (Addgene plasmid # 37831 ; http://n2t.net/addgene:37831 ; RRID:Addgene_37831)
