>Addgene plasmid #37831 | pAV1997 | addgene partial sequence | sequence record 55991 | mCherry-R 5'-TTGGTCACCTTCAGCTTGG-3'
TCGCCCTCGATCTCGAACTCGTGGCCGTTCACGGAGCCCTCCATGTGCACCTTGAAGCGCATGAACTCCT
TGATGATGGCCATGTTATCCTCCTCGCCCTTGCTCACCATGCTAGCCAAGGGTCCTCCTGAAAATGTTCT
ATGTTATGTTAGTATCATTCGAAACATACCTTTGGGTCCTTTGGCCAATCCCGGGGATCCTCTAGAGTCG
ACCTGCAGGCATGCAAGCTTGGCGTAATCATGGTCATAGCTGTTTCCTGTGTGAAATTGTTATCCGCTCA
CAATTCCACACAACATACGAGCCGGAAGCATAAAGTGTAAAGCCTGGGGTGCCTAATGAGTGAGCTAACT
CACATTAATTGCGTTGCGCTCACTGCCCGCTTTCCAGTCGGGAAACCTGTCGTGCCAGCTGCATTAATGA
ATCGGCCAACGCGCGGGGAGAGGCGGTTTGCGTATTGGGCGCTCTTCCGCTTCCTCGCTCACTGACTCGC
TGCGCTCGGTCGTTCGGCTGCGGCGAGCGGTATCAGCTCACTCAAAGGCGGTAATACGGTTATCCACAGA
ATCAGGGGATAACGCAGGAAAGAACATGTGAGCAAAAGGCCAGCAAAAGGCCAGGAACCGTAAAAAGGCC
GCGTTGCTGGCGTTTTTCCATAGGCTCCGCCCCCCTGACGAGCATCACAAAAATCGACGCTCAAGTCAGA
GGTGGCGAAACCCGACAGGACTATAAAGATACCAGGCGTTTCCCCCTGGAAGCTCCCTCGTGCGCTCTCC
TGTTCCGACCCTGCCGCTTACCGGAT
